Addgene plasmid #31212: pLenti6/V5-DEST-MCM7
Depositing lab: Lynda Chin. Depositing organization: Dana-Farber Cancer Institute. Publication: Proinvasion metastasis drivers in early-stage melanoma are oncogenes. Scott KL, Nogueira C, Heffernan TP, van Doorn R, Dhakal S, Hanna JA, Min C, Jaskelioff M, Xiao Y, Wu CJ, Cameron LA, Perry SR, Zeid R, Feinberg T, Kim M, Vande Woude G, Granter SR, Bosenberg M, Chu GC, DePinho RA, Rimm DL, Chin L. Cancer Cell. 2011 Jul 12;20(1):92-103. 10.1016/j.ccr.2011.05.025 PubMed 21741599.
Backbone
  Vector backbone: pLenti6/V5-DEST
  Backbone manufacturer: Invitrogen
  Backbone size w/o insert (bp): 7000
  Vector type: Mammalian Expression, Lentiviral
  Selectable markers: Blasticidin
Growth in bacteria
  Bacterial resistance: Ampicillin, 100 μg/mL
  Growth temperature: 30°C
  Growth strain: Stbl3
  Growth instructions: Grow in STBL3 bacteria (Invitrogen) at lower temps (~30C) to prevent recombination and increase plasmid production.
  Copy number: High Copy
Gene/Insert
  Gene/Insert name: MCM7
  Species: H. sapiens (human)
  Insert size (bp): 2160
  GenBank ID: BC013375
  Entrez Gene: MCM7 (a.k.a. CDC47, MCM2, P1.1-MCM3, P1CDC47, P85MCM, PNAS146, PPP1R104)
  Tag / fusion protein: V5 (C terminal on backbone)
  Cloning method: Gateway Cloning
  Sequencing primers: 5′ CMV Forward; 3′ V5 Reverse
Resource information
  A portion of this plasmid was derived from a plasmid made by: The entry clone used to create this plasmid was obatined from the human ORFeome (v5.1) collection made available by the Center for Cancer Systems Biology at the Dana-Farber Cancer Institute in Boston, MA.
Terms and licenses: Academic/Nonprofit Terms; Industry Terms: Not Available to Industry
How to cite: pLenti6/V5-DEST-MCM7 was a gift from Lynda Chin (Addgene plasmid # 31212 ; http://n2t.net/addgene:31212 ; RRID:Addgene_31212)
