[The description below was written by a language model from this plasmid's Addgene catalogue record.]
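Description:
pLenti6/V5-DEST-MCM7 is a lentiviral mammalian expression plasmid built on the commercial pLenti6/V5-DEST Gateway destination backbone (about 7 kb without insert). It carries the human MCM7 open reading frame, an insert of roughly 2.2 kb. The ORF was transferred by Gateway recombination from an entry clone in a human ORFeome collection. MCM7 encodes a subunit of the minichromosome maintenance complex, the replicative helicase involved in licensing and progression of DNA replication. The plasmid is maintained in bacteria at high copy under ampicillin selection. The record calls for a recombination-deficient host strain, which is typical for lentiviral vectors because their repeated terminal sequences are prone to rearrangement.

The ORF is positioned so that a backbone-encoded V5 epitope is fused to the C terminus of the protein, allowing detection or immunoprecipitation with anti-V5 antibodies without an MCM7-specific reagent. The record does not explicitly name the promoter. The listed 5′ sequencing primer is a CMV forward primer, consistent with CMV-driven expression upstream of the insert, and the 3′ primer reads back from the V5 tag. A blasticidin resistance marker allows selection of transduced or transfected mammalian cells. No feature table is provided, so the LTRs, packaging signal and other viral elements expected of this backbone are not individually documented here.

As a lentiviral transfer vector, the construct would be packaged into viral particles to deliver stable, integrated MCM7-V5 expression in dividing or non-dividing mammalian cells. The associated publication concerns pro-invasion and metastasis driver genes in early-stage melanoma, which suggests it was used for gain-of-function testing of candidate oncogenes.
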