>Addgene plasmid #31212 | pLenti6/V5-DEST-MCM7 | addgene partial sequence | sequence record 35964 | pBABE-3
TCAACTCATTACTAACCGGTACGCGTAGAATCGAGACCGAGGAGAGGGTTAGGGATAGGCTTACCTTCGA
ACCGCGGGCCCTCTAGACTCGAGCGGCCGCCACTGTGCTGGATATCAACCACTTTGTACAAGAAAGTTGG
GCAGACAAACGTGATCCGTGTCCGGGAAGCATTGACCTGCCAGACATTGAGCTCCTCATATTCATCCAGA
GCCGCCTGGAACTGGGCGGGTGTGAAGCCACGAGATACACAGCGCTGCTCTGCCTCAGAGAACCGGACAC
TTCGGCCCCCTGAGACCAGTTCACGGACGGTGGCAAATATCACATCTGCTGGTCTCTGAGTCCTAGCTGT
CTGCCCCTTGTCTCCTAGAAGAGAGTCCTTTGACATCTCCATTAGCCTGATGGCTTCATTCACATCTTCT
TTCTCCACCACATCCACCATTCTCAGACGTGCCAGAGCAGTGGAAAGGCGCAGGATAGCCAGCAGGGTCC
GGGCAGAAGTATAGGTGGCATCCTTACTAGCCCAAGCCTCTCGCCTCATCTCCACGTATGCTGCTGTGAT
GTAGTCAGCCAGAGACTCTGGCACCATGGGCTGCTTCTCGCGGCACATGGCTATGTAACGCCTCATGAGC
TTCATGTCCAGAGGTTCAAACTGGGAGGGGGGCTGCCGGCTGTGCTGGTGCACATAGGTAATGTGCTGGG
CCAACCGTAGGTCATTGTCTCGGTCGG
